>Addgene plasmid #45309 | pWzl_neo_DEST_flag_SOX2 | addgene partial sequence | sequence record 64211 | pBABE5 5'-CTTTATCCAGCCCTCAC-3'
GCCGGATCCAGAATTCGCCACCATGGACTACAAAGACGATGACGACAAGCAATTGACAAGTTTGTACAAA
AAAGTTGGCATGTACAACATGATGGAGACGGAGCTGAAGCCGCCGGGCCCGCAGCAAACTTCGGGGGGCG
GCGGCGGCAACTCCACCGCGGCGGCGGCCGGCGGCAACCAGAAAAACAGCCCGGACCGCGTCAAGCGGCC
CATGAATGCCTTCATGGTGTGGTCCCGCGGGCAGCGGCGCAAGATGGCCCAGGAGAACCCCAAGATGCAC
AACTCGGAGATCAGCAAGCGCCTGGGCGCCGAGTGGAAACTTTTGTCGGAGACGGAGAAGCGGCCGTTCA
TCGACGAGGCTAAGCGGCTGCGAGCGCTGCACATGAAGGAGCACCCGGATTATAAATACCGGCCCCGGCG
GAAAACCAAGACGCTCATGAAGAAGGATAAGTACACGCTGCCCGGCGGGCTGCTGGCCCCCGGCGGCAAT
AGCATGGCGAGCGGGGTCGGGGTGGGCGCCGGCCTGGGCGCGGGCGTGAACCAGCGCATGGACAGTTACG
CGCACATGAACGGCTGGAGCAACGGCAGCTACAGCATGATGCAGGACCAGCTGGGCTACCCGCAGCACCC
GGGCCTCAATGCGCACGGCGCAGCGCAGATGCAGCCCATGCACCGCTACGACGTGAGCGCCCTGCAGTAC
AACTCCATGACCAGCTCGCAGACCTACATGAACGGCTCGCCCACCTACAGCATGTCCTACTCGCAGCAGG
GCACCCCTGGCATGGCTCTTGGCTCCATGGGTTCGGTGGTCAAGTCCGAGGCCAGCTCCAGCCCCCCTGT
GGTTACCTCTTCCTCCCACTCCAGGGCGCCCTGCCAGGCCGGGGACCTCCGG
