[The description below was written by a language model from this plasmid's Addgene catalogue record.]
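Description:
pWzl_neo_DEST_flag_SOX2 is a retroviral mammalian expression plasmid built on the pWzl-neo-flag-DEST backbone, a Gateway destination version of the pWZL family of retroviral vectors. It is maintained in E. coli as a high-copy plasmid under ampicillin selection. In mammalian cells it confers neomycin resistance, so transduced or transfected populations can be selected with G418. No feature table accompanies the record, so the promoter, origin of replication and viral elements are not explicitly listed. Vectors of this type generally rely on the retroviral long terminal repeats and a packaging signal to produce a packageable transcript that drives expression after integration, but that arrangement is not confirmed here.

The insert is the human SOX2 open reading frame, listed under its alias MCOPS3 (also known as ANOP3), at 954 bp. It was introduced by Gateway recombination, so the coding sequence is expected to be flanked by the att site scars left by that reaction. A Flag epitope supplied by the backbone is fused to the N terminus of the protein, allowing detection or immunoprecipitation of the exogenous SOX2 with anti-Flag antibodies. SOX2 encodes an HMG-box transcription factor located in the 3q26 chromosomal region.

The plasmid is suited to producing retrovirus in packaging cells for stable, selectable overexpression of Flag-tagged SOX2 in target mammalian cells. It derives from a study that systematically interrogated genes in the 3q26 region for cancer driver activity, which is consistent with its use as one of a set of ORF expression constructs for gain-of-function assays.
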