Addgene plasmid #45309: pWzl_neo_DEST_flag_SOX2
Depositing lab: William Hahn. Depositing organization: Dana-Farber Cancer Institute. Publication: Systematic interrogation of 3q26 identifies TLOC1 and SKIL as cancer drivers. Hagerstrand D, Tong A, Schumacher SE, Ilic N, Shen RR, Cheung HW, Vazquez F, Shrestha Y, Kim SY, Giacomelli AO, Rosenbluh J, Schinzel AC, Spardy NA, Barbie DA, Mermel CH, Weir BA, Garraway LA, Tamayo P, Mesirov JP, Beroukhim R, Hahn WC. Cancer Discov. 2013 Jun 13. [Epub ahead of print] 10.1158/2159-8290.CD-12-0592 PubMed 23764425.
Backbone
  Vector backbone: pWzl-neo-flag-DEST
  Vector type: Mammalian Expression, Retroviral
  Selectable markers: Neomycin (select with G418)
Growth in bacteria
  Bacterial resistance: Ampicillin, 100 μg/mL
  Growth temperature: 37°C
  Growth strain: DH5alpha
  Copy number: High Copy
Gene/Insert
  Gene/Insert name: MCOPS3
  Species: H. sapiens (human)
  Insert size (bp): 954
  Entrez Gene: SOX2 (a.k.a. ANOP3, MCOPS3)
  Tag / fusion protein: Flag (N terminal on backbone)
  Cloning method: Gateway Cloning
  Sequencing primers: 5′ pWzl-fwd; 3′ pWzl-rev
Terms and licenses: Academic/Nonprofit Terms; Industry Terms: Not Available to Industry
How to cite: pWzl_neo_DEST_flag_SOX2 was a gift from William Hahn (Addgene plasmid # 45309 ; http://n2t.net/addgene:45309 ; RRID:Addgene_45309)
